Addgene plasmid #236086: PB{3xP3-EGFP; β2Tubulin-dsRed2}
Purpose: PiggyBac plasmid for the insertion of a sperm-expressed red fluorescent protein in Aedes aegypti
Depositing lab: Peter Atkinson. Depositing organization: Rockefeller University.
Backbone
  Vector backbone: PiggyBac
  Modifications to backbone: Plasmid was received from Dr. Peter Atkinson (p3EBD2-1)
Growth in bacteria
  Bacterial resistance: Ampicillin, 100 μg/mL
  Growth temperature: 37°C
  Growth strain: DH5alpha
  Copy number: Unknown
Gene/Insert
  Gene/Insert name: 3xP3-EGFP; β2Tubulin-DsRed2
  Cloning method: Unknown
  Sequencing primers: 5′ NA
Terms and licenses: Academic/Nonprofit Terms; Industry Terms: Not Available to Industry
Depositor comments: Original plasmid was published in: https://resjournals.onlinelibrary.wiley.com/doi/10.1111/j.1365-2583.2006.00701.x
How to cite: PB{3xP3-EGFP; β2Tubulin-dsRed2} was a gift from Peter Atkinson (Addgene plasmid # 236086 ; http://n2t.net/addgene:236086 ; RRID:Addgene_236086)
