[The description below was written by a language model from this plasmid's Addgene catalogue record and pLannotate feature annotations shown in this document.]
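Description:
PB{3xP3-EGFP; β2Tubulin-dsRed2} is a piggyBac transposon donor plasmid of about 9.2 kb, built for germline transformation of the mosquito Aedes aegypti. It is maintained in E. coli through a high-copy ColE1/pUC-type origin and selected with ampicillin via the β-lactamase gene and its own promoter. Remnants of a pUC-style backbone (lac promoter and operator, lacZα and MCS fragments, short bom and rop fragments) are also annotated. The piggyBac terminal repeats are not called by the automated annotation. However, fragments matching the baculovirus FP25 and LEF-9 genes lie on either side of the cargo. These probably reflect the AcMNPV sequence context in which piggyBac was first isolated, so they likely mark the flanks of the transposon arms. No transposase gene is annotated, which suggests that transposase would have to be supplied from a separate helper source.

The cargo consists of two fluorescent protein cassettes in the same orientation, each ending in an SV40 polyadenylation signal. The first is EGFP placed downstream of a Drosophila hsp70 core promoter fragment. This fits the named 3xP3 design, in which Pax6-binding sites upstream of a minimal promoter drive eye and nervous-system expression and give a visible marker for screening transformants. The 3xP3 sites themselves are not annotated. The second cassette encodes DsRed2, a tetrameric red fluorescent protein. According to the construct name it is driven by a β2-tubulin promoter, presumably lying in the unannotated region upstream of the coding sequence, which directs testis-specific expression and so labels sperm. A partial 1.9 kb sequencing read confirms the DsRed2–SV40 region. The stated purpose is to insert a sperm-expressed red marker, which would allow labelled sperm to be visualised in transgenic males.
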