Features (pLannotate 1.2.2; 23 found; start..end, strand, type, name):
      1..589     +  rep_origin     ori: high-copy-number ColE1/pMB1/pBR322/pUC origin of replication
    772..864     +  CDS            lacI (fragment): lac repressor; lacI; The lac repressor binds to the lac operator to inhibit transcription in E. coli. This inhibition can be relieved by adding lactose or isopropyl-β-D-thiogalactopyranoside (IPTG).
    877..898     +  protein_bind   CAP binding site: CAP binding activates transcription in the presence of cAMP. E. coli catabolite activator protein
    913..943     +  promoter       lac promoter: promoter for the E. coli lac operon
    951..967     +  protein_bind   lac operator: The lac repressor binds to the lac operator to inhibit transcription in E. coli. This inhibition can be relieved by adding lactose or isopropyl-β-D-thiogalactopyranoside (IPTG). lac repressor encoded by lacI
   1000..1038    +  misc_feature   MCS (fragment): pUC18/19 multiple cloning site
   1031..1171    -  CDS            FP (fragment): FP25_NPVAC - Experimental evidence at protein level: Swiss-Prot protein existence level 1. From Autographa californica nuclear polyhedrosis virus (AcMNPV).
   2622..2743    -  polyA_signal   SV40 poly(A) signal: SV40 polyadenylation signal
   2766..2849    -  CDS            large T antigen (fragment): large T antigen from SV40 (simian virus 40)
   2864..3541    -  CDS            DsRed2: improved tetrameric variant of DsRed fluorescent protein mammalian codon-optimized
   3613..3629    +  CDS            DmrD (fragment): dimeric F36M mutant of FK506-binding protein FKBP12 dimerization can be reversed by ligand binding
   4549..4670    -  polyA_signal   SV40 poly(A) signal: SV40 polyadenylation signal
   4693..4776    -  CDS            large T antigen (fragment): large T antigen from SV40 (simian virus 40)
   4793..5512    -  CDS            EGFP: the original enhanced GFP (Yang et al., 1996) mammalian codon-optimized
   5520..5553    -  misc_feature   MCS (fragment): multiple cloning site
   5567..5689    -  promoter       hsp70 promoter (fragment): Drosophila melanogaster hsp70Bb promoter
   6839..7042    -  CDS            FP (fragment): FP25_NPVAC - Experimental evidence at protein level: Swiss-Prot protein existence level 1. From Autographa californica nuclear polyhedrosis virus (AcMNPV).
   7069..7536    +  CDS            LEF-9 (fragment): LEF9_NPVAC - Experimental evidence at protein level: Swiss-Prot protein existence level 1. Component of the viral DNA-dependent RNA polymerase which is composed of four equimolar subunits of LEF-4, LEF-8, LEF-9, and p47. Plays an essential role in late and very late gene expression. From Autographa californica nuclear polyhedrosis virus (AcMNPV).
   7540..7694    +  CDS            lacZα (fragment): LacZα fragment of β-galactosidase; lacZ fragment
   7700..7799    -  misc_feature   bom (fragment): basis of mobility region from pBR322
   7901..7936    -  CDS            rop (fragment): Rop protein, which maintains plasmids at low copy number; rop
   8031..8135    +  promoter       AmpR promoter: bla
   8136..8996    +  CDS            AmpR: β-lactamase; bla; confers resistance to ampicillin, carbenicillin, and related antibiotics
>Addgene plasmid #236086 | PB{3xP3-EGFP; β2Tubulin-dsRed2} | addgene full sequence | sequence record 478243 | Addgene NGS Result
TTGAGATCCTTTTTTTCTGCGCGTAATCTGCTGCTTGCAAACAAAAAAACCACCGCTACCAGCGGTGGTT
TGTTTGCCGGATCAAGAGCTACCAACTCTTTTTCCGAAGGTAACTGGCTTCAGCAGAGCGCAGATACCAA
ATACTGTTCTTCTAGTGTAGCCGTAGTTAGGCCACCACTTCAAGAACTCTGTAGCACCGCCTACATACCT
CGCTCTGCTAATCCTGTTACCAGTGGCTGCTGCCAGTGGCGATAAGTCGTGTCTTACCGGGTTGGACTCA
AGACGATAGTTACCGGATAAGGCGCAGCGGTCGGGCTGAACGGGGGGTTCGTGCACACAGCCCAGCTTGG
AGCGAACGACCTACACCGAACTGAGATACCTACAGCGTGAGCTATGAGAAAGCGCCACGCTTCCCGAAGG
GAGAAAGGCGGACAGGTATCCGGTAAGCGGCAGGGTCGGAACAGGAGAGCGCACGAGGGAGCTTCCAGGG
GGAAACGCCTGGTATCTTTATAGTCCTGTCGGGTTTCGCCACCTCTGACTTGAGCGTCGATTTTTGTGAT
GCTCGTCAGGGGGGCGGAGCCTATGGAAAAACGCCAGCAACGCGGCCTTTTTACGGTTCCTGGCCTTTTG
CTGGCCTTTTGCTCACATGTTCTTTCCTGCGTTATCCCCTGATTCTGTGGATAACCGTATTACCGCCTTT
GAGTGAGCTGATACCGCTCGCCGCAGCCGAACGACCGAGCGCAGCGAGTCAGTGAGCGAGGAAGCGGAAG
AGCGCCCAATACGCAAACCGCCTCTCCCCGCGCGTTGGCCGATTCATTAATGCAGCTGGCACGACAGGTT
TCCCGACTGGAAAGCGGGCAGTGAGCGCAACGCAATTAATGTGAGTTAGCTCACTCATTAGGCACCCCAG
GCTTTACACTTTATGCTTCCGGCTCGTATGTTGTGTGGAATTGTGAGCGGATAACAATTTCACACAGGAA
ACAGCTATGACATGATTACGAATTCGAGCTCGGTACCCGGGGATCCTCTAGAGTCGACGCTCGCGCGACT
TGGTTTGCCATTCTTTAGCGCGCGTCGCGTCACACAGCTTGGCCACAATGTGGTTTTTGTCAAACGAAGA
TTCTATGACGTGTTTAAAGTTTAGGTCGAGTAAAGCGCAAATCTTTTTTAACCCTAGAAAGATAGTCTGC
GTAAAATTGACGCATGCATTCTTGAAATATTGCTCTCTCTTTCTAAATAGCGCGAATCCGTCGCTGTGCA
TTTAGGACATCTCAGTCGCCGCTTGGAGCTCCCGTGAGGCGTGCTTGTCAATGCGGTAAGTGTCACTGAT
TTTGAACTATAACGACCGCGTGAGTCAAAATGACGCATGATTATCTTTTACGTGACTTTTAAGATTTAAC
TCATACGATAATTATATTGTTATTTCATGTTCTACTTACGTGATAACTTATTATATATATATTTTCTTGT
TATAGATATCGTGACTAATATATAATAAAATGGGTAGTTCTTTAGACGATGAGCATATCCTCTCTGCTCT
TCTGCAAAGCGATGACGAGCTTGTTGGTGAGGATTCTGACAGTGAAATATCAGATCACGTAAGTGAAGAT
GACGTCCAGAGCGATACAGAAGAAGCGTTTATAGATGAGGTACATGAAGTGCAGCCAACGTCAAGCGGTA
GTGAAATATTAGACGAACAAAATGTTATTGAACAACCAGGTTCTTCATTGGCTTCTAACAGAATCTTGAC
CTTGCCACAGAGGACTATTAGAGGTAAGAATAAACATTGTTGGTCAACTTCAAAGTCCACGAGGCGTAGC
CGAGTCTCTGCACTGAACATTGTCAGATCTCAAAGAGGTCCGACGCGTATGTGCCGCAATATATATGACC
CACTTTTATGCTTCAAACTATTTTTTACTGATGAGATAATTTCGGAAATTGTAAAATGGACAAATGCTGA
GATATCATTGAAACGTCGGGAATCTATGACAGGTGCTACATTTCGTGACACGAATGAAGATGAAATCTAT
GCTTTCTTTGGTATTCTGGTAATGACAGCAGTGAGAAAAGATAACCACATGTCCACAGATGACCTCTTTG
ATCGATCTTTGTCAATGGTGTACGTCTCTGTAATGAGTCGTGATCGTTTTGATTTTTTGATACGATGTCT
TAGAATGGATGACAAAAGTATACGGCCCACACTTCGAGAAAACGATGTATTTACTCCTGTTAGAAAAATA
TGGGATCTCTTTATCCATCAGTGCATACAAAATTACACTCCAGGGGCTCATTTGACCATAGATGAACAGT
TACTTGGTTTTAGAGGACGGTGTCCGTTTAGGATGTATATCCCAAACAAGCCAAGTAAGTATGGAATAAA
AATCCTCATGATGTGTGACAGTGGTACGAAGTATATGATAAATGGAATGCCTTATTTGGGAAGAGGAACA
CAGACCAACGGAGTACCACTCGGTGAATACTACGTGAAGGAGTTATCAAAGCCTGTGCACGGTAGTTGTC
GTAATATTACGTGTGACAATTGGTTCACCTCAATCCCTTTGGCAAAAAACTTACTACAAGAACCGTATAA
GTTCGAGATCGGCCGGCCTAGGCGCGCCCCTTAAGATACATTGATGAGTTTGGACAAACCACAACTAGAA
TGCAGTGAAAAAAATGCTTTATTTGTGAAATTTGTGATGCTATTGCTTTATTTGTAACCATTATAAGCTG
CAATAAACAAGTTAACAACAACAATTGCATTCATTTTATGTTTCAGGTTCAGGGGGAGGTGTGGGAGGTT
TTTTAAAGCAAGTAAAACCTCTACAAATGTGGTATGGCTGATTATGATCTAGAGTCGCGGCCGCTACAGG
AACAGGTGGTGGCGGCCCTCGGTGCGCTCGTACTGCTCCACGATGGTGTAGTCCTCGTTGTGGGAGGTGA
TGTCCAGCTTGGCGTCCACGTAGTAGTAGCCGGGCAGCTGCACGGGCTTCTTGGCCATGTAGATGGACTT
GAACTCCACCAGGTAGTGGCCGCCGTCCTTCAGCTTCAGGGCCTTGTGGGTCTCGCCCTTCAGCACGCCG
TCGCGGGGGTACAGGCGCTCGGTGGAGGCCTCCCAGCCCATGGTCTTCTTCTGCATCACGGGGCCGTCGG
AGGGGAAGTTCACGCCGATGAACTTCACCTTGTAGATGAAGCAGCCGTCCTGCAGGGAGGAGTCCTGGGT
CACGGTCGCCACGCCGCCGTCCTCGAAGCTCATCACGCGCTCCCACTTGAAGCCCTCGGGGAAGGACAGC
TTCTTGTAGTCGGGGATGTCGGCGGGGTGCTTCACGTACACCTTGGAGCCGTACTGGAACTGGGGGGACA
GGATGTCCCAGGCGAAGGGCAGGGGGCCGCCCTTGGTCACCTTCAGCTTCACGGTGTTGTGGCCCTCGTA
GGGGCGGCCCTCGCCCTCGCCCTCGATCTCGAACTCGTGGCCGTTCACGGTGCCCTCCATGCGCACCTTG
AAGCGCATGAACTCGGTGATGACGTTCTCGGAGGAGGCCATGGTGGCGACCGGTGGATCCCCTGGAGCAC
TTCTAGCGGTTCCAAAATTGGGCTTCAAAATATGCTTCTTCCGATGCTTGAAGATGGAAGCAGAATGGTT
CCAAATCACGTCCGCGTTCCTCGGTGGTGAAAATCGAAGTGAAAATTTTTCCAACTGTCGTCCTCCGGGT
CGTCAAGAAGAAGGATGGCCTTCCATGACACACTGTGATTGATTTACATTGTGGCGGCAGTATGGGCCCC
CAAAACGGGAGCGACGCGTTCAACATGTGCTACTGGATGCATTCGCTTCGAAGTCTGTTGTCACGTTGGG
GGCTGTCCATATGCCACGTGGTTGTTATGGGGTGGAGAAGGGTACTGCTCAAGCATCACGGTGCATACAA
AATTTGAAAATTTTTGTGTGGACGAAAGATCATAAGGAGGAGCGTGAAAATTCATAAAAAATGACCACGT
GGTTTATGGACGAAACAAAAGCGATATATGAGCCACAAGAACATAGCGTGATTCACCCCCACATTAGGGG
AAACATGCAAGTCCTTTGCATAAACTATCAAAATTTGGCGGAAAATAATAGTGTTGAAATGAATAATAAC
AGTTACAACTAGGTATTAGTTCTTCCTCTTTTCGGCATTACGTCTCCTTTGTGGCAGAGCATGTTTCTGA
GTTTAAAAACCATCATTTATTTTTTGTTGATTGCTGATGATTGAAGATTGAATGATAGATTTTTGAACCT
TAAAACAAAAAAGTTAACGCGATTTAAACTATTATGAGGGGTTTAAAAATTCTAACGTTCAGAGTGTCTA
CTAATTTACAGAAATGAAATTCCCTGATATTTCTAGGTTTTCCAGGCTTGGAAAAAAATCCAGGTTTAAG
AAAGTTTACAACATACACAAATTATTGATGAATTTTTCATTTTAGATAAGTAGTAATCATTTTCAAAGCT
AGGAGTTTTGCTTCGAAATACTTAAACAAAAAATCTAAGGGGCGCGCCGTACGCGTATCGATAAGCTTTA
AGATACATTGATGAGTTTGGACAAACCACAACTAGAATGCAGTGAAAAAAATGCTTTATTTGTGAAATTT
GTGATGCTATTGCTTTATTTGTAACCATTATAAGCTGCAATAAACAAGTTAACAACAACAATTGCATTCA
TTTTATGTTTCAGGTTCAGGGGGAGGTGTGGGAGGTTTTTTAAAGCAAGTAAAACCTCTACAAATGTGGT
ATGGCTGATTATGATCTAGAGTCGCGGCCGCTTTACTTGTACAGCTCGTCCATGCCGAGAGTGATCCCGG
CGGCGGTCACGAACTCCAGCAGGACCATGTGATCGCGCTTCTCGTTGGGGTCTTTGCTCAGGGCGGACTG
GGTGCTCAGGTAGTGGTTGTCGGGCAGCAGCACGGGGCCGTCGCCGATGGGGGTGTTCTGCTGGTAGTGG
TCGGCGAGCTGCACGCTGCCGTCCTCGATGTTGTGGCGGATCTTGAAGTTCACCTTGATGCCGTTCTTCT
GCTTGTCGGCCATGATATAGACGTTGTGGCTGTTGTAGTTGTACTCCAGCTTGTGCCCCAGGATGTTGCC
GTCCTCCTTGAAGTCGATGCCCTTCAGCTCGATGCGGTTCACCAGGGTGTCGCCCTCGAACTTCACCTCG
GCGCGGGTCTTGTAGTTGCCGTCGTCCTTGAAGAAGATGGTGCGCTCCTGGACGTAGCCTTCGGGCATGG
CGGACTTGAAGAAGTCGTGCTGCTTCATGTGGTCGGGGTAGCGGCTGAAGCACTGCACGCCGTAGGTCAG
GGTGGTCACGAGGGTGGGCCAGGGCACGGGCAGCTTGCCGGTGGTGCAGATGAACTTCAGGGTCAGCTTG
CCGTAGGTGGCATCGCCCTCGCCCTCGCCGGACACGCTGAACTTGTGGCCGTTTACGTCGCCGTCCAGCT
CGACCAGGATGGGCACCACCCCGGTGAACAGCTCCTCGCCCTTGCTCACCATGGTGGCGACCGGTGGATC
CCGGGCCCGCGGTACCGTCGACTCTAGCGGTACCCCGATTGTTTAGCTTGTTCAGCTGCGCTTGTTTATT
TGCTTAGCTTTCGCTTAGCGACGTGTTCACTTTGCTTGTTTGAATTGAATTGTCGCTCCGTAGACGAAGC
GCCTCTATTTATACTCCGGCGGTCGAGGGTTCGAAATCGATAAGCTTGGATCCTAATTGAATTAGCTCTA
ATTGAATTAGTCTCTAATTGAATTAGATCCCCGGGCGAGCTCGAATTAACCATTGTGGGAACCGTGCGAT
CAAACAAACGCGAGATACCGGAAGTACTGAAAAACAGTCGCTCCAGGCCAGTGGGAACATCGATGTTTTG
TTTTGACGGACCCCTTACTCTCGTCTCATATAAACCGAAGCCAGCTAAGATGGTATACTTATTATCATCT
TGTGATGAGGATGCTTCTATCAACGAAAGTACCGGTAAACCGCAAATGGTTATGTATTATAATCAAACTA
AAGGCGGAGTGGACACGCTAGACCAAATGTGTTCTGTGATGACCTGCAGTAGGAAGACGAATAGGTGGCC
TATGGCATTATTGTACGGAATGATAAACATTGCCTGCATAAATTCTTTTATTATATACAGCCATAATGTC
AGTAGCAAGGGAGAAAAGGTTCAAAGTCGCAAAAAATTTATGAGAAACCTTTACATGAGCCTGACGTCAT
CGTTTATGCGTAAGCGTTTAGAAGCTCCTACTTTGAAGAGATATTTGCGCGATAATATCTCTAATATTTT
GCCAAATGAAGTGCCTGGTACATCAGATGACAGTACTGAAGAGCCAGTAATGAAAAAACGTACTTACTGT
ACTTACTGCCCCTCTAAAATAAGGCGAAAGGCAAATGCATCGTGCAAAAAATGCAAAAAAGTTATTTGTC
GAGAGCATAATATTGATATGTGCCAAAGTTGTTTCTGACTGACTAATAAGTATAATTTGTTTCTATTATG
TATAAGTTAAGCTAATTACTTATTTTATAATACAACATGACTGTTTTTAAAGTACAAAATAAGTTTATTT
TTGTAAAAGAGAGAATGTTTAAAAGTTTTGTTACTTTATAGAAGAAATTTTGAGTTTTTGTTTTTTTTTA
ATAAATAAATAAACATAAATAAATTGTTTGTTGAATTTATTATTAGTATGTAAGTGTAAATATAATAAAA
CTTAATATCTATTCAAATTAATAAATAAACCTCGATATACAGACCGATAAAACACATGCGTCAATTTTAC
GCATGATTATCTTTAACGTACGTCACAATATGATTATCTTTCTAGGGTTAAATAATAGTTTCTAATTTTT
TTATTATTCAGCCTGCTGTCGTGAATACCGTATATCTCAACGCTGTCTGTGAGATTGTCGTATTCTAGCC
TTTTTAGTTTTTCGCTCATCGACTTGATATTGTCCGACACATTTTCGTCGATTTGCGTTTTGATCAAAGA
CTTGAGCAGAGACACGTTAATCAACTGTTCAAATTGATCCATATTAACGATATCAACCCGATGCGTATAT
GGTGCGTAAAATATATTTTTTAACCCTCTTATACTTTGCACTCTGCGTTAATACGCGTTCGTGTACAGAC
GTAATCATGTTTTCTTTTTTGGATAAAACTCCTACTGAGTTTGACCTCATATTAGACCCTCACAAGTTGC
AAAACGTGGCATTTTTTACCAATGAAGAATTTAAAGTTATTTTAAAAAATTTCATCACAGATTTAAAGAA
GAACCAAAAATTAAATTATTTCAACAGTTTAATCGACCAGTTAATCAACGTGTACACAGACGCGTCGGCA
AAAAACACGCAGCCCGACGTGTTGGCTAAAATTATTAAATCAACTTGTGTTATAGTCACGGATTTGCCGT
CCAACGTGTTCCTCAAAAAGTTGAAGACCAACAAGTTTACGGACACTATTAATTATTTGATTTTGCCCCA
CTTCATTTTGTGGGATCACAATTTTGTTATATTTTTAAACAAAGCTTGGCACTGGCCGTCGTTTTACAAC
GTCGTGACTGGGAAAACCCTGGCGTTACCCAACTTAATCGCCTTGCAGCACATCCCCCTTTCGCCAGCTG
GCGTAATAGCGAAGAGGCCCGCACCGATCGCCCTTCCCAACAGTTGCGCAGCCTGAATGGCGAATGGCGC
CTGATGCGGTATTTTCTCCTTACGCATCTGTGCGGTATTTCACACCGCATATGGTGCACTCTCAGTACAA
TCTGCTCTGATGCCGCATAGTTAAGCCAGCCCCGACACCCGCCAACACCCGCTGACGCGCCCTGACGGGC
TTGTCTGCTCCCGGCATCCGCTTACAGACAAGCTGTGACCGTCTCCGGGAGCTGCATGTGTCAGAGGTTT
TCACCGTCATCACCGAAACGCGCGAGACGAAAGGGCCTCGTGATACGCCTATTTTTATAGGTTAATGTCA
TGATAATAATGGTTTCTTAGACGTCAGGTGGCACTTTTCGGGGAAATGTGCGCGGAACCCCTATTTGTTT
ATTTTTCTAAATACATTCAAATATGTATCCGCTCATGAGACAATAACCCTGATAAATGCTTCAATAATAT
TGAAAAAGGAAGAGTATGAGTATTCAACATTTCCGTGTCGCCCTTATTCCCTTTTTTGCGGCATTTTGCC
TTCCTGTTTTTGCTCACCCAGAAACGCTGGTGAAAGTAAAAGATGCTGAAGATCAGTTGGGTGCACGAGT
GGGTTACATCGAACTGGATCTCAACAGCGGTAAGATCCTTGAGAGTTTTCGCCCCGAAGAACGTTTTCCA
ATGATGAGCACTTTTAAAGTTCTGCTATGTGGCGCGGTATTATCCCGTATTGACGCCGGGCAAGAGCAAC
TCGGTCGCCGCATACACTATTCTCAGAATGACTTGGTTGAGTACTCACCAGTCACAGAAAAGCATCTTAC
GGATGGCATGACAGTAAGAGAATTATGCAGTGCTGCCATAACCATGAGTGATAACACTGCGGCCAACTTA
CTTCTGACAACGATCGGAGGACCGAAGGAGCTAACCGCTTTTTTGCACAACATGGGGGATCATGTAACTC
GCCTTGATCGTTGGGAACCGGAGCTGAATGAAGCCATACCAAACGACGAGCGTGACACCACGATGCCTGT
AGCAATGGCAACAACGTTGCGCAAACTATTAACTGGCGAACTACTTACTCTAGCTTCCCGGCAACAATTA
ATAGACTGGATGGAGGCGGATAAAGTTGCAGGACCACTTCTGCGCTCGGCCCTTCCGGCTGGCTGGTTTA
TTGCTGATAAATCTGGAGCCGGTGAGCGTGGGTCTCGCGGTATCATTGCAGCACTGGGGCCAGATGGTAA
GCCCTCCCGTATCGTAGTTATCTACACGACGGGGAGTCAGGCAACTATGGATGAACGAAATAGACAGATC
GCTGAGATAGGTGCCTCACTGATTAAGCATTGGTAACTGTCAGACCAAGTTTACTCATATATACTTTAGA
TTGATTTAAAACTTCATTTTTAATTTAAAAGGATCTAGGTGAAGATCCTTTTTGATAATCTCATGACCAA
AATCCCTTAACGTGAGTTTTCGTTCCACTGAGCGTCAGACCCCGTAGAAAAGATCAAAGGATCTTC
