Features (pLannotate 1.2.2; 4 found; start..end, strand, type, name):
    185..306     -  polyA_signal   SV40 poly(A) signal: SV40 polyadenylation signal
    329..412     -  CDS            large T antigen (fragment): large T antigen from SV40 (simian virus 40)
    427..1104    -  CDS            DsRed2: improved tetrameric variant of DsRed fluorescent protein mammalian codon-optimized
   1176..1192    +  CDS            DmrD (fragment): dimeric F36M mutant of FK506-binding protein FKBP12 dimerization can be reversed by ligand binding
>Addgene plasmid #236086 | PB{3xP3-EGFP; β2Tubulin-dsRed2} Sequencing Result | analyzer sequence | sequence record 474321
TGATATTTCTAGGTTTTCCAGGCTTGGAAAAAAATCCAGGTTTAAGAAAGTTTACAACATACACAAATTA
TTGATGAATTTTTCATTTTAGATAAGTAGTAATCATTTTCAAAGCTAGGAGTTTTGCTTCGAAATACTTA
AACAAAAAATCTAAGGGGCGCGCCGTACGCGTATCGATAAGCTTTAAGATACATTGATGAGTTTGGACAA
ACCACAACTAGAATGCAGTGAAAAAAATGCTTTATTTGTGAAATTTGTGATGCTATTGCTTTATTTGTAA
CCATTATAAGCTGCAATAAACAAGTTAACAACAACAATTGCATTCATTTTATGTTTCAGGTTCAGGGGGA
GGTGTGGGAGGTTTTTTAAAGCAAGTAAAACCTCTACAAATGTGGTATGGCTGATTATGATCTAGAGTCG
CGGCCGCTACAGGAACAGGTGGTGGCGGCCCTCGGTGCGCTCGTACTGCTCCACGATGGTGTAGTCCTCG
TTGTGGGAGGTGATGTCCAGCTTGGCGTCCACGTAGTAGTAGCCGGGCAGCTGCACGGGCTTCTTGGCCA
TGTAGATGGACTTGAACTCCACCAGGTAGTGGCCGCCGTCCTTCAGCTTCAGGGCCTTGTGGGTCTCGCC
CTTCAGCACGCCGTCGCGGGGGTACAGGCGCTCGGTGGAGGCCTCCCAGCCCATGGTCTTCTTCTGCATC
ACGGGGCCGTCGGAGGGGAAGTTCACGCCGATGAACTTCACCTTGTAGATGAAGCAGCCGTCCTGCAGGG
AGGAGTCCTGGGTCACGGTCGCCACGCCGCCGTCCTCGAAGCTCATCACGCGCTCCCACTTGAAGCCCTC
GGGGAAGGACAGCTTCTTGTAGTCGGGGATGTCGGCGGGGTGCTTCACGTACACCTTGGAGCCGTACTGG
AACTGGGGGGACAGGATGTCCCAGGCGAAGGGCAGGGGGCCGCCCTTGGTCACCTTCAGCTTCACGGTGT
TGTGGCCCTCGTAGGGGCGGCCCTCGCCCTCGCCCTCGATCTCGAACTCGTGGCCGTTCACGGTGCCCTC
CATGCGCACCTTGAAGCGCATGAACTCGGTGATGACGTTCTCGGAGGAGGCCATGGTGGCGACCGGTGGA
TCCCCTGGAGCACTTCTAGCGGTTCCAAAATTGGGCTTCAAAATATGCTTCTTCCGATGCTTGAAGATGG
AAGCAGAATGGTTCCAAATCACGTCCGCGTTCCTCGGTGGTGAAAATCGAAGTGAAAATTTTTCCAACTG
TCGTCCTCCGGGTCGTCAAGAAGAAGGATGGCCTTCCATGACACACTGTGATTGATTTACATTGTGGCGG
CAGTATGGGCCCCCAAAACGGGAGCGACGCGTTCAACATGTGCTACTGGATGCATTCGCTTCGAAGTCTG
TTGTCACGTTGGGGGCTGTCCATATGCCACGTGGTTGTTATGGGGTGGAGAAGGGTACTGCTCAAGCATC
ACGGTGCATACAAAATTTGAAAATTTTTGTGTGGACGAAAGATCATAAGGAGGAGCGTGAAAATTCATAA
AAAATGACCACGTGGTTTATGGACGAAACAAAAGCGATATATGAGCCACAAGAACATAGCGTGATTCACC
CCCACATTAGGGGAAACATGCAAGTCCTTTGCATAAACTATCAAAATTTGGCGGAAAATAATAGTGTTGA
AATGAATAATAACAGTTACAACTAGGTATTAGTTCTTCCTCTTTTCGGCATTACGTCTCCTTTGTGGCAG
AGCATGTTTCTGAGTTTAAAAACCATCATTTATTTTTTGTTGATTGCTGATGATTGAAGATTGAATGATA
GATTTTTGAACCTTAAAACAAAAAAGTTAACGCGATTTAAACTATTATGAGGGGTTTAAAAATTCTAACG
TTCAGAGTGTCTACTAATTTACAGAAATGAAATTCCC
